>Addgene plasmid #70436 | R777-E152 Hs.PAK3-nostop | depositor full sequence | sequence record 125885 | Full Sequence
TTAACGCTAGCATGGATGTTTTCCCAGTCACGACGTTGTAAAACGACGGCCAGTCTTAAAATTCGAGCTC
GGTCCGAGGATCCGAAATAATGATTTTATTTTGACTGATAGTGACCTGTTCGTTGCAACAAATTGATAAG
CAATGCTTTTTTATAATGCCAACTTTGTACAAAAAAGTTGGCACCATGTCTGACGGTCTGGATAATGAAG
AGAAACCCCCGGCTCCTCCACTGAGGATGAATAGTAACAACCGGGATTCTTCAGCACTCAACCACAGCTC
CAAACCACTTCCCATGGCCCCTGAAGAGAAGAATAAGAAAGCCAGGCTTCGCTCTATCTTCCCAGGAGGA
GGGGATAAAACCAATAAGAAGAAGGAGAAAGAGCGCCCAGAGATCTCTCTTCCTTCAGACTTTGAGCATA
CGATTCATGTGGGGTTTGATGCAGTCACCGGGGAATTCACTGGAATTCCAGAGCAATGGGCACGATTACT
CCAAACTTCCAACATAACAAAATTGGAACAGAAGAAGAACCCACAAGCTGTTCTAGATGTTCTCAAATTC
TATGATTCCAAAGAAACAGTCAACAACCAGAAATACATGAGCTTTACATCAGGAGATAAAAGTGCACATG
GATACATAGCAGCCCATCCTTCGAGTACAAAAACAGCATCTGAGCCTCCATTGGCCCCTCCTGTGTCTGA
AGAAGAAGATGAAGAGGAAGAAGAAGAAGAAGATGAAAATGAGCCACCACCAGTTATCGCACCAAGACCA
GAGCATACAAAATCAATCTATACTCGTTCTGTGGTTGAATCCATTGCTTCACCAGCAGTACCAAATAAAG
AGGTCACACCACCCTCTGCTGAAAATGCCAATTCCAGTACTTTGTACAGGAACACAGATCGGCAAAGAAA
AAAATCCAAGATGACAGATGAGGAGATCTTAGAGAAGCTAAGAAGCATTGTGAGTGTTGGGGACCCAAAG
AAAAAATACACAAGATTTGAAAAAATTGGTCAAGGGGCATCAGGTACTGTTTATACAGCACTAGACATTG
CAACAGGACAAGAGGTGGCCATAAAGCAGATGAACCTTCAACAGCAACCCAAGAAGGAATTAATTATTAA
TGAAATTCTGGTCATGAGGGAAAATAAGAACCCTAATATTGTTAATTATTTAGATAGCTACTTGGTGGGT
GATGAACTATGGGTAGTCATGGAATACTTGGCTGGTGGCTCTCTGACTGATGTGGTCACAGAGACCTGTA
TGGATGAAGGACAGATAGCAGCTGTCTGCAGAGAGTGCCTGCAAGCTTTGGATTTCCTGCACTCAAACCA
GGTGATCCATAGAGATATAAAGAGTGACAATATTCTTCTCGGGATGGATGGCTCTGTTAAATTGACTGAC
TTTGGGTTCTGTGCCCAGATCACTCCTGAGCAAAGTAAACGAAGCACTATGGTGGGAACCCCATATTGGA
TGGCACCTGAGGTGGTGACTCGAAAAGCTTATGGTCCGAAAGTTGATATCTGGTCTCTTGGAATTATGGC
AATTGAAATGGTGGAAGGTGAACCCCCTTACCTTAATGAAAATCCACTCAGGGCATTGTATCTGATAGCC
ACTAATGGAACTCCAGAGCTCCAGAATCCTGAGAGACTGTCAGCTGTATTCCGTGACTTTTTAAATCGCT
GTCTTGAGATGGATGTGGATAGGCGAGGATCTGCCAAGGAGCTTTTGCAGCATCCATTTTTAAAATTAGC
CAAGCCTCTCTCCAGCCTGACTCCTCTGATTATCGCTGCAAAGGAAGCAATTAAGAACAGCAGCCGCTCA
ACTTTCTTGTACAAAGTTGGCATTATAGGAAAGCATTGCTTATCAATTTGTTGCAACGAACAGGTCACTA
TCAGTCAAAATAAAATCATTATTTGCATGCAAGCTTAGATCCTCTAGACCAGCCAGGACAGAAATGCCTC
GACTTCGCTGCTACCCAAGGTTGCCGGGTGACGCACACCGTGGAAACGGATGAAGGCACGAACCCAGTGG
ACATAAGCCTGTTCGGTTCGTAAGCTGTAATGCAAGTAGCGTATGCGCTCACGCAACTGGTCCAGAACCT
TGACCGAACGCAGCGGTGGTAACGGCGCAGTGGCGGTTTTCATGGCTTGTTATGACTGTTTTTTTGGGGT
ACAGTCTATGCCTCGGGCATCCAAGCAGCAAGCGCGTTACGCCGTGGGTCGATGTTTGATGTTATGGAGC
AGCAACGATGTTACGCAGCAGGGCAGTCGCCCTAAAACAAAGTTAAACATTATGAGGGAAGCGGTGATCG
CCGAAGTATCGACTCAACTATCAGAGGTAGTTGGCGTCATCGAGCGCCATCTCGAACCGACGTTGCTGGC
CGTACATTTGTACGGCTCCGCAGTGGATGGCGGCCTGAAGCCACACAGTGATATTGATTTGCTGGTTACG
GTGACCGTAAGGCTTGATGAAACAACGCGGCGAGCTTTGATCAACGACCTTTTGGAAACTTCGGCTTCCC
CTGGAGAGAGCGAGATTCTCCGCGCTGTAGAAGTCACCATTGTTGTGCACGACGACATCATTCCGTGGCG
TTATCCAGCTAAGCGCGAACTGCAATTTGGAGAATGGCAGCGCAATGACATTCTTGCAGGTATCTTCGAG
CCAGCCACGATCGACATTGATCTGGCTATCTTGCTGACAAAAGCAAGAGAACATAGCGTTGCCTTGGTAG
GTCCAGCGGCGGAGGAACTCTTTGATCCGGTTCCTGAACAGGATCTATTTGAGGCGCTAAATGAAACCTT
AACGCTATGGAACTCGCCGCCCGACTGGGCTGGCGATGAGCGAAATGTAGTGCTTACGTTGTCCCGCATT
TGGTACAGCGCAGTAACCGGCAAAATCGCGCCGAAGGATGTCGCTGCCGACTGGGCAATGGAGCGCCTGC
CGGCCCAGTATCAGCCCGTCATACTTGAAGCTAGACAGGCTTATCTTGGACAAGAAGAAGATCGCTTGGC
CTCGCGCGCAGATCAGTTGGAAGAATTTGTCCACTACGTGAAAGGCGAGATCACCAAGGTAGTCGGCAAA
TAACCCTCGAGCCACCCATGACCAAAATCCCTTAACGTGAGTTACGCGTCGTTCCACTGAGCGTCAGACC
CCGTAGAAAAGATCAAAGGATCTTCTTGAGATCCTTTTTTTCTGCGCGTAATCTGCTGCTTGCAAACAAA
AAAACCACCGCTACCAGCGGTGGTTTGTTTGCCGGATCAAGAGCTACCAACTCTTTTTCCGAAGGTAACT
GGCTTCAGCAGAGCGCAGATACCAAATACTGTCCTTCTAGTGTAGCCGTAGTTAGGCCACCACTTCAAGA
ACTCTGTAGCACCGCCTACATACCTCGCTCTGCTAATCCTGTTACCAGTGGCTGCTGCCAGTGGCGATAA
GTCGTGTCTTACCGGGTTGGACTCAAGACGATAGTTACCGGATAAGGCGCAGCGGTCGGGCTGAACGGGG
GGTTCGTGCACACAGCCCAGCTTGGAGCGAACGACCTACACCGAACTGAGATACCTACAGCGTGAGCATT
GAGAAAGCGCCACGCTTCCCGAAGGGAGAAAGGCGGACAGGTATCCGGTAAGCGGCAGGGTCGGAACAGG
AGAGCGCACGAGGGAGCTTCCAGGGGGAAACGCCTGGTATCTTTATAGTCCTGTCGGGTTTCGCCACCTC
TGACTTGAGCGTCGATTTTTGTGATGCTCGTCAGGGGGGCGGAGCCTATGGAAAAACGCCAGCAACGCGG
CCTTTTTACGGTTCCTGGCCTTTTGCTGGCCTTTTGCTCACATGTTCTTTCCTGCGTTATCCCCTGATTC
TGTGGATAACCGTATTACCGCCTTTGAGTGAGCTGATACCGCTCGCCGCAGCCGAACGACCGAGCGCAGC
GAGTCAGTGAGCGAGGAAGCGGAAGAGCGCCCAATACGCAAACCGCCTCTCCCCGCGCGTTGGCCGATTC
ATTAATGCAGCTGGCACGACAGGTTTCCCGACTGGAAAGCGGGCAGTGAGCGCAACGCAATTAATACGCG
TACCGCTAGCCAGGAAGAGTTTGTAGAAACGCAAAAAGGCCATCCGTCAGGATGGCCTTCTGCTTAGTTT
GATGCCTGGCAGTTTATGGCGGGCGTCCTGCCCGCCACCCTCCGGGCCGTTGCTTCACAACGTTCAAATC
CGCTCCCGGCGGATTTGTCCTACTCAGGAGAGCGTTCACCGACAAACAACAGATAAAACGAAAGGCCCAG
TCTTCCGACTGAGCCTTTCGTTTTATTTGATGCCTGGCAGTTCCCTACTCTCGCG
Features (pLannotate 1.2.2; 11 found; start..end, strand, type, name):
     18..54      -  CDS            lacZα (fragment): LacZα fragment of β-galactosidase; lacZ fragment
     85..180     +  protein_bind   attL3: mutant version of attL; recombination site for the Gateway® LR reaction LR Clonase™
    186..1817    +  CDS            Pak3: PAK3_RAT - Experimental evidence at protein level: Swiss-Prot protein existence level 1. Serine/threonine protein kinase that plays a role in a variety of different signaling pathways including cytoskeleton regulation, cell migration, or cell cycle regulation. Plays a role in dendrite spine morphogenesis as well as synapse formation and plasticity. Acts as downstream effector of the small GTPases CDC42 and RAC1. Activation by the binding of active CDC42 and RAC1 results in a conformational change and a subsequent autophosphorylation on several serine and/or threonine residues. Phosphorylates M
   1822..1915    -  protein_bind   attL2 (fragment): mutant version of attL; recombination site for the Gateway® LR reaction LR Clonase™
   2030..2053    +  promoter       Pc promoter (fragment): intI1 (promoter lies within the coding sequence); class 1 integron promoter
   2229..2285    +  CDS            GmR (fragment): gentamycin acetyltransferase; aacC1; confers resistance to gentamycin
   2292..3083    +  CDS            SmR: aminoglycoside adenylyltransferase (Murphy, 1985); aadA; confers resistance to spectinomycin and streptomycin
   3176..3764    +  rep_origin     ori: high-copy-number ColE1/pMB1/pBR322/pUC origin of replication
   3947..4039    +  CDS            lacI (fragment): lac repressor; lacI; The lac repressor binds to the lac operator to inhibit transcription in E. coli. This inhibition can be relieved by adding lactose or isopropyl-β-D-thiogalactopyranoside (IPTG).
   4094..4121    -  terminator     rrnB T2 terminator: transcription terminator T2 from the E. coli rrnB gene
   4253..4296    +  terminator     rrnB T1 terminator: Escherichia coli rrnB; transcription terminator T1 from the E. coli rrnB gene
