[The description below was written by a language model from this plasmid's Addgene catalogue record and pLannotate feature annotations shown in this document.]
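Description:
R777-E152 Hs.PAK3-nostop is a Gateway entry clone built on the pDonor-255 backbone and carrying the human PAK3 open reading frame (reference transcript NM_002578.3) with its stop codon removed. The full plasmid is 4,325 bp, made up of a 2,693 bp backbone and a 1,632 bp insert. It is propagated in E. coli from a high-copy ColE1/pUC-type origin and selected with spectinomycin through the aadA (SmR) aminoglycoside adenylyltransferase gene. Upstream of this marker the automated annotation detects a fragment of the class 1 integron Pc promoter and a short gentamicin acetyltransferase remnant, which are probably leftovers of the integron-derived resistance cassette. Small lacZα and lacI fragments are similar backbone remnants. The rrnB T1 and T2 terminators are also present and typically shield the cloning region from read-through transcription.

The PAK3 coding sequence sits between two attL recombination sites, so an LR Clonase reaction can move it into any compatible destination vector. The annotation tool labels the upstream site attL3 and the downstream one a partial attL2. The catalogue entry does not state which attL variants are used, so these labels should be treated with some caution. The tool also matched the ORF to the rat Pak3 protein entry, reflecting high conservation, whereas the record specifies the human gene. PAK3 encodes a serine/threonine kinase that acts downstream of CDC42 and RAC1 in cytoskeletal regulation, cell migration and dendritic spine and synapse biology. The entry clone has no promoter driving the insert, so expression depends on the destination vector. Because the stop codon is absent, the clone is intended for building C-terminal fusions to tags or reporters supplied by that vector.
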