Addgene plasmid #70436: R777-E152 Hs.PAK3-nostop
Purpose: Gateway ORF clone of human PAK3 [NM_002578.3] without stop codon (for C-terminal fusions)
Depositing lab: Dominic Esposito. Depositing organization: National Cancer Institute (NCI).
Backbone
  Vector backbone: pDonor-255
  Backbone size w/o insert (bp): 2693
  Vector type: Gateway Entry Clone
Growth in bacteria
  Bacterial resistance: Spectinomycin, 50 μg/mL
  Growth temperature: 37°C
  Growth strain: DH10B
  Copy number: High Copy
Gene/Insert
  Gene/Insert name: PAK3 (alt name: NM_002578.3)
  Species: H. sapiens (human)
  Insert size (bp): 1632
  Entrez Gene: PAK3 (a.k.a. ARA, MRX30, MRX47, OPHN3, PAK-3, PAK3beta, bPAK, beta-PAK)
  Cloning method: Gateway Cloning
  Sequencing primers: 5′ M13F 23-mer (5'-CCCAGTCACGACGTTGTAAAACG); 3′ attLR 23-mer (5'-TAACATCAGAGATTTTGAGACAC)
Terms and licenses: Academic/Nonprofit Terms; Industry Terms: Not Available to Industry
How to cite: R777-E152 Hs.PAK3-nostop was a gift from Dominic Esposito (Addgene plasmid # 70436 ; http://n2t.net/addgene:70436 ; RRID:Addgene_70436)
