>Addgene plasmid #70436 | R777-E152 Hs.PAK3-nostop | addgene partial sequence | sequence record 132269 | pCR8_R1 5'-cgaaccgaacaggcttatgt-3'
GGTGTGCGTCACCCGGCAACCTTGGGTAGCAGCGAAGTCGAGGCATTTCTGTCCTGGCTGGTCTAGAGGA
TCTAAGCTTGCATGCAAATAATGATTTTATTTTGACTGATAGTGACCTGTTCGTTGCAACAAATTGATAA
GCAATGCTTTCCTATAATGCCAACTTTGTACAAGAAAGTTGAGCGGCTGCTGTTCTTAATTGCTTCCTTT
GCAGCGATAATCAGAGGAGTCAGGCTGGAGAGAGGCTTGGCTAATTTTAAAAATGGATGCTGCAAAAGCT
CCTTGGCAGATCCTCGCCTATCCACATCCATCTCAAGACAGCGATTTAAAAAGTCACGGAATACAGCTGA
CAGTCTCTCAGGATTCTGGAGCTCTGGAGTTCCATTAGTGGCTATCAGATACAATGCCCTGAGTGGATTT
TCATTAAGGTAAGGGGGTTCACCTTCCACCATTTCAATTGCCATAATTCCAAGAGACCAGATATCAACTT
TCGGACCATAAGCTTTTCGAGTCACCACCTCAGGTGCCATCCAATATGGGGTTCCCACCATAGTGCTTCG
TTTACTTTGCTCAGGAGTGATCTGGGCACAGAACCCAAAGTCAGTCAATTTAACAGAGCCATCCATCCCG
AGAAGAATATTGTCACTCTTTATATCTCTATGGATCACCTGGTTTGAGTGCAGGAAATCCAAAGCTTGCA
GGCACTCTCTGCAGACAGCTGCTATCTGTCCTTCATCCATACAGGTCTCTGTGACCACATCAGTCAGAGA
GCCACCAGCCAAGTATTCCATGACTACCCATAGTTCATCACCCACCAAGTAGCTATCTAAATAATTAACA
ATATTAGGGTTCTTATTTTCCCTCATGACCAGAATTTCATTAATAATTAATTCCTTCTTGGGTTGCTGTT
GAAGGTTCATCTGCTTTATGGCCACCTCTTGTCCTGTTGCAATGTCTAGTGCTGTATAAACAGTACCTGA
TGCCCCTTGACCAATTTTTTCAAATCTTGTGTATTTTTTCTTTGGGTCCCCAA
